>Addgene plasmid #43805 | pHes1(467 RBPj(-))-luc | addgene partial sequence | sequence record 59520 | LucNrev  5'-CCTTATGCAGTTGCTCTCC-3'
GAATGGCGCCGGGCCTTTCTTTATGTTTTTGGCGTCTTCCATTTTACCAACAGTACCGGAATGCCAAGCT
TACTTAGATCTCGACCAGACAGGGGATTCCGCTGTTATCAGCACCAGCTCCAGATCCTGTGTGATCCGCA
GGCCCTGGCGGCCTCTATATATATCTGGGACTGCACGCGAACGGCTCGTGTGAAACTCGAGAATTTCTGC
AGCACAGTAACTTTCAGCCAATGGGAGGAAGAGACACGCGGCACCGCTCGTGGACTGCGCCCCCCCATTG
GCCGCTAGGCACAAGGTCTGGCGGCCAATGGCGCGCGCCTGAGCCCGGGGCACCGGAGGCTACAACGTCA
ATCAAAAGGATTTTAACCCTTTGCTAACTCTTTCCTCTGGGCTTTGCTTAGTTTTAGTCTAGTCTATTTC
TTTTGTGGCCAGGCCTTTGGTTTTTATTGTTCTTGCTGCATGCAATATAACTACTTTGTATAATAAGTTC
ATTTGAAAAATATTTTGAACAGATATAGGCCAAGACAAAATTTAGTGATTGAAAAAAGGAGGGAACAAGG
TAAAGAGGATGTGTTACTCTAATGTCTTCCGGAATTGGGTTATGTTAGCTCAGTTACAGTACCATAAGAT
ACATTGATGAGTTTGGACAAACCACAACTAGAATGCAGTGAAAAAAATGCTTTATTTGTGAAATTTGTGA
TGCTATTGCTTTATTTGTAACCATTATAAGCTGCAATAAACAAGTTAACAACAACAATTGCATTCATTTT
ATGTTTCAGGTTCAGGGGGAGGTGTGGGAGGTTTTTTAAAGCAAGTAAAACCTCCACGTACCTTAATATT
ACTTACTTATCATGGTAGCTTGGGCTGGCGTAATAGCGAAGAGGCCCGCACCGATCGCCCTTCCCAACAG
TTGCGCAGCCTGAATGGCGA
