[The description below was written by a language model from this plasmid's Addgene catalogue record.]
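Description:
pHes1(467 RBPj(-))-luc is a firefly luciferase reporter plasmid built on the promoterless pGL2-Basic backbone (obtained under the name Picagene Basic Vector) and intended for transfection into mammalian cells. It is about 6.1 kb in total, is maintained in E. coli as a high-copy plasmid, and is selected with ampicillin. No feature table accompanies the record, so the remaining backbone elements can only be inferred from the pGL2-Basic parent rather than confirmed here.

The insert is a 513 bp fragment of the mouse Hes1 (hairy and enhancer of split 1) promoter spanning positions -467 to +46, placed upstream of the backbone luciferase coding sequence so that reporter output reflects the activity of this promoter fragment. In this version, the RBP-J binding motifs lying between roughly -86 and -61 have been destroyed by substitution mutations, which also introduce diagnostic PstI and XhoI restriction sites. RBP-J is the DNA-binding transcription factor through which Notch signalling activates Hes1, so loss of these sites is expected to make the promoter unresponsive to that input. The cloning method is not recorded.

The depositor notes that repository quality control found a two-base deletion within the mutated region of the promoter, and states that it should not affect function. The construct is most naturally used as the mutant counterpart to a wild-type Hes1 promoter-luciferase reporter, to test whether a given stimulus or factor acts on Hes1 transcription through the RBP-J sites. The record itself does not spell out specific applications.
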