Addgene plasmid #43805: pHes1(467 RBPj(-))-luc
Depositing lab: Ryoichiro Kageyama. Depositing organization: Kyoto University, Institute for Life and Medical Sciences. Publication: Structure, chromosomal locus, and promoter of mouse Hes2 gene, a homologue of Drosophila hairy and Enhancer of split. Nishimura M, Isaka F, Ishibashi M, Tomita K, Tsuda H, Nakanishi S, Kageyama R. Genomics. 1998 Apr 1;49(1):69-75. 10.1006/geno.1998.5213 PubMed 9570950.
Backbone
  Vector backbone: pGL2-Basic
  Backbone manufacturer: Promega
  Backbone size w/o insert (bp): 5597
  Total vector size (bp): 6110
  Vector type: Mammalian Expression, Luciferase
Growth in bacteria
  Bacterial resistance: Ampicillin, 100 μg/mL
  Growth temperature: 37°C
  Growth strain: DH5alpha
  Copy number: High Copy
Gene/Insert
  Gene/Insert name: Hes1 Promoter (-467 to +46) RBPj(-) (alt names: Hes1; hairy and enhancer of split 1 Promoter (-467 to +46) RBPj(-); hairy and enhancer of split 1)
  Species: M. musculus (mouse)
  Insert size (bp): 513
  Mutation: Contains the murine Hes1 promoter (-467 to +46), lacks the RBP-J site (see below)
  GenBank ID: NC_000082.6
  Entrez Gene: Hes1 (a.k.a. Hry, bHLHb39)
  Promoter: Hes1 promoter fragment (-467 to +46) (RBPj-)
  Tag / fusion protein: Firefly luciferase (C terminal on backbone)
  Cloning method: Unknown
  Sequencing primers: 5′ F1ori-F (GTGGACTCTTGTTCCAAACTGG); 3′ LucNrev
Resource information
  A portion of this plasmid was derived from a plasmid made by: PGL2-Basic (under designation "Picagene Basic Vector") obtained from Toyo Ink (Tokyo, Japan).
Terms and licenses: Academic/Nonprofit Terms; Industry Terms: Not Available to Industry
Depositor comments: Alternate plasmid name: Hes1/RBP-J (-) This construct contains the murine Hes1 promoter lacking the RBP-J site. Relevant sequence portion: WT: -86 /TGTGGGAAAGAAAGTTTGGGAAGTTT/ -61 Rbp J(-): -86 /TGTG[CTGC]AGAAAgtTT[CTCG]AGTTT/ -61 (mutated sequences are bracketed) In Rbp J(-), PstI (CTGCAG) and XhoI (CTCGAG) sites are introduced. Addgene quality control discovered a 2-base deletion (lower case letters) in the murine Hes1 promoter. This should not affect the function, and the vector is OK.
How to cite: pHes1(467 RBPj(-))-luc was a gift from Ryoichiro Kageyama (Addgene plasmid # 43805 ; http://n2t.net/addgene:43805 ; RRID:Addgene_43805)
